>Addgene plasmid #172892 | pSecEffector wo TEVp | addgene full sequence | sequence record 368227 | Addgene NGS Result
TGGCGAAACCCGACAGGACTATAAAGATACCAGGCGTTTCCCCCTGGCGGCTCCCTCGTGCGCTCTCCTG
TTCCTGCCTTTCGGTTTACCGGTGTCATTCCGCTGTTATGGCCGCGTTTGTCTCATTCCACGCCTGACAC
TCAGTTCCGGGTAGGCAGTTCGCTCCAAGCTGGACTGTATGCACGAACCCCCCGTTCAGTCCGACCGCTG
CGCCTTATCCGGTAACTATCGTCTTGAGTCCAACCCGGAAAGACATGCAAAAGCACCACTGGCAGCAGCC
ACTGGTAATTGATTTAGAGGAGTTAGTCTTGAAGTCATGCGCCGGTTAAGGCTAAACTGAAAGGACAAGT
TTTGGTGACTGCGCTCCTCCAAGCCAGTTACCTCGGTTCAAAGAGTTGGTAGCTCAGAGAACCTTCGAAA
AACCGCCCTGCAAGGCGGTTTTTTCGTTTTCAGAGCAAGAGATTACGCGCAGACCAAAACGATCTCAAGA
AGATCATCTTATTAATCAGATAAAATATTTCTAGATTTCAGTGCAATTTATCTCTTCAAATGTAGCACCT
GAAGTCAGCCCCATACGATATAAGTTGTTACTAGTGCTTGGATTCTCACCAATAAAAAACGCCCGGCGGC
AACCGAGCGTTCTGAACAAATCCAGATGGAGTTCTGAGGTCATTACTGGATCTATCAACAGGAGTCCAAG
CGAGCTCGATATCAAATTACGCCCCGCCCTGCCACTCATCGCAGTACTGTTGTAATTCATTAAGCATTCT
GCCGACATGGAAGCCATCACAAACGGCATGATGAACCTGAATCGCCAGCGGCATCAGCACCTTGTCGCCT
TGCGTATAATATTTGCCCATGGTGAAAACGGGGGCGAAGAAGTTGTCCATATTGGCCACGTTTAAATCAA
AACTGGTGAAACTCACCCAGGGATTGGCTGAGACGAAAAACATATTCTCAATAAACCCTTTAGGGAAATA
GGCCAGGTTTTCACCGTAACACGCCACATCTTGCGAATATATGTGTAGAAACTGCCGGAAATCGTCGTGG
TATTCACTCCAGAGCGATGAAAACGTTTCAGTTTGCTCATGGAAAACGGTGTAACAAGGGTGAACACTAT
CCCATATCACCAGCTCACCGTCTTTCATTGCCATACGGAATTCCGGATGAGCATTCATCAGGCGGGCAAG
AATGTGAATAAAGGCCGGATAAAACTTGTGCTTATTTTTCTTTACGGTCTTTAAAAAGGCCGTAATATCC
AGCTGAACGGTCTGGTTATAGGTACATTGAGCAACTGACTGAAATGCCTCAAAATGTTCTTTACGATGCC
ATTGGGATATATCAACGGTGGTATATCCAGTGATTTTTTTCTCCATTTTAGCTTCCTTAGCTCCTGAAAA
TCTCGATAACTCAAAAAATACGCCCGGTAGTGATCTTATTTCATTATGGTGAAAGTTGGAACCTCTTACG
TGCCGATCAACGTCTCATTTTCGCCAGATATCGACGTCTCACACTGGCTCACCTTCGGGTGGGCCTTTCT
GCGTTTATATACTAGAGAGAGAATATAAAAAGCCAGATTATTAATCCGGCTTTTTTATTATTTCCTGCAG
GGCGGCCGCTTTAACTTCCTTAGCTCCTGAAAATCTCGATAACTCAAAAAATACGCCCGGTAGTGATCTT
ATTTCATTATGGTGAAAGTTGGAACCTCTTACGTGCCGATCAACGTCTCATTTTCGCCAGATATCGACGT
CTTAAGACCCACTTTCACATTTAAGTTGTTTTTCTAATCCGCATATGATCAATTCAAGGCCGAATAAGAA
GGCTGGCTCTGCACCTTGGTGATCAAATAATTCGATAGCTTGTCGTAATAATGGCGGCATACTATCAGTA
GTAGGTGTTTCCCTTTCTTCTTTAGCGACTTGATGCTCTTGATCTTCCAATACGCAACCTAAAGTAAAAT
GCCCCACAGCGCTGAGTGCATATAATGCATTCTCTAGTGAAAAACCTTGTTGGCATAAAAAGGCTAATTG
ATTTTCGAGAGTTTCATACTGTTTTTCTGTAGGCCGTGTACCTAAATGTACTTTTGCTCCATCGCGATGA
CTTAGTAAAGCACATCTAAAACTTTTAGCGTTATTACGTAAAAAATCTTGCCAGCTTTCCCCTTCTAAAG
GGCAAAAGTGAGTATGGTGCCTATCTAACATCTCAATGGCTAAGGCGTCGAGCAAAGCCCGCTTATTTTT
TACATGCCAATACAATGTAGGCTGCTCTACACCTAGCTTCTGGGCGAGTTTACGGGTTGTTAAACCTTCG
ATTCCGACCTCATTAAGCAGCTCTAATGCGCTGTTAATCACTTTACTTTTATCTAATCTAGACATCATTA
ATTCCTAATTTTTGTTGACACTCTATCGTTGATAGAGTTATTTTACCACTCCCTATCAGTGATAGAGAAA
AGAATTCAAAAGATCTGAAGGAGGGTACCATGGGAACGGTGGCGCAGATGGAATTAGAAGCGATCAAAGA
GCGGAACCGTTCGGCTGCGCATTTCAATATCCGCGCCGGGAAATACCGAGGATCCCTGCCGCCGTGGGGA
TACCTGCCTACGCGCGTGGACGGGGAGTGGCGGCTGGTGCCGGACCCTGTGCAGCGAGAGCGCATCCTCG
AGGTGTATCACCGCGTCGTCGACAACCACGAGCCGCTGCATCTGGTGGCCCACGACCTGAACCGGCGTGG
TGTCCTGTCGCCGAAGGACTACTTCGCGCAGCTGCAAGGCCGCGAGCCGCAGGGCCGGGAGTGGTCGGCT
ACCGCGCTGAAGCGATCGATGATCTCCGGGGCGATGCTCGGGTACGCGACTCTGAACGGTAAGACCGTCC
GAGACGACGACGGAGCCCCGCTGGTGCGGGCTGAGCCGATCCTGACCCGTGAGCAGCTGGAGGCGCTGCG
CGCCGAGCTCGTGAAGACCTCCCGGGCGAAGCCCGCGGTGTCTACCCCGTCGCTGCTGCTGCGGGTGTTG
TTCTGCGCGGTGTGCGGGGAGCCCGCGTACAAGTTCGCCGGGGGAGGACGTAAGCACCCGCGCTACCGCT
GCCGCTCGATGGGGTTCCCGAAGCACTGCGGGAACGGCACGGTGGCGATGGCCGAGTGGGACGCGTTCTG
CGAGGAGCAGGTACTGGATCTGCTCGGGGACGCGGAGCGTCTGGAGAAAGTCTGGGTAGCGGGCTCGGAC
TCCGCGGTCGAACTCGCGGAGGTGAACGCGGAGCTGGTGGACCTGACGTCGCTGATCGGCTCCCCGGCCT
ACCGGGCGGGCTCTCCGCAGCGAGAAGCACTGGATGCCCGTATTGCGGCGCTGGCCGCGCGGCAAGAGGA
GCTGGAGGGCCTGGAGGCTCGCCCGTCTGGCTGGGAGTGGCGCGAGACCGGGCAGCGGTTCGGGGACTGG
TGGCGGGAGCAGGACACCGCGGCAAAGAACACCTGGCTTCGGTCGATGAACGTTCGGCTGACGTTCGACG
TCCGCGGCGGGCTGACTCGCACGATCGACTTCGGGGATCTTCAGGAGTACGAGCAGCATCTCAGGCTCGG
CAGCGTGGTCGAACGGCTACACACCGGGATGTCGTAATAATACTAGATGCATTAATAATCACACTGGCTC
ACCTTCGGGTGGGCCTTTCTGCGTTTATATACTAGAGAGAGAATATAAAAAGCCAGATTATTAATCCGGC
TTTTTTATTATTTCCTGCAGGGCGGCCGCCATATGTTATGACAACTTGACGGCTACATCATTCACTTTTT
CTTCACAACCGGCACGGAACTCGCTCGGGCTGGCCCCGGTGCATTTTTTAAATACCCGCGAGAAATAGAG
TTGATCGTCAAAACCAACATTGCGACCGACGGTGGCGATAGGCATCCGGGTGGTGCTCAAAAGCAGCTTC
GCCTGGCTGATACGTTGGTCCTCGCGCCAGCTTAAGACGCTAATCCCTAACTGCTGGCGGAAAAGATGTG
ACAGACGCGACGGCGACAAGCAAACATGCTGTGCGACGCTGGCGATATCAAAATTGCTGTCTGCCAGGTG
ATCGCTGATGTACTGACAAGCCTCGCGTACCCGATTATCCATCGGTGGATGGAGCGACTCGTTAATCGCT
TCCATGCGCCGCAGTAACAATTGCTCAAGCAGATTTATCGCCAGCAGCTCCGAATAGCGCCCTTCCCCTT
GCCCGGCGTTAATGATTTGCCCAAACAGGTCGCTGAAATGCGGCTGGTGCGCTTCATCCGGGCGAAAGAA
CCCCGTATTGGCAAATATTGACGGCCAGTTAAGCCATTCATGCCAGTAGGCGCGCGGACGAAAGTAAGCC
CACTGGTGATACCATTCGCGAGCCTCCGGATGACGACCGTAGTGATGAATCTCTCCTGGCGGGAACAGCA
AAATATCACCCGGTCGGCAAACAAATTCTCGTCCCTGATTTTTCACCACCCCCTGACCGCGAATGGTGAG
ATTGAGAATATAACCTTTCATTCCCAGCGGTCGGTCGATAAAAAAATCGAGATAACCGTTGGCCTCAATC
GGCGTTAAACCCGCCACCAGATGGGCATTAAACGAGTATCCCGGCAGCAGGGGATCATTTTGCGCTTCAG
CCATACTTTTCATACTCCCGCCATTCAGAGAAGAAACCAATTGTCCATATTGCATCAGACATTGCCGTCA
CTGCGTCTTTTACTGGCTCTTCTCGCTAACCAAACCGGTAACCCCGCTTATTAAAAGCATTCTGTAACAA
AGCGGGACCAAAGCCATGACAAAAACGCGTAACAAAAGTGTCTATAATCACGGCAGAAAAGTCCACATTG
ATTATTTGCACGGCGTCACTCTTTGCTATGCCATAGCATTTTTATCCATAAGATTAGCGGATCCTACCTG
ACGCTTTTTATCGCAACTCTCTACTGTTTCTCCATACCGTTTTTTTGGGCTAGCTACTAGAGTCACACAG
GAAACCTACTAGATGAAACATCATCACCATCACCACCAGGCCGGCACTAAGAAAGTAGCAATCTATACAC
GAGTATCCACTACTAACCAAGCAGAGGAAGGCTTCTCAATTGATGAGCAAATTGACCGTTTAACAAAATA
TGCTGAAGCAATGGGGTGGCAAGTATCTGATACTTATACTGATGCTGGTTTTTCAGGGGCCAAACTTGAA
CGCCCAGCAATGCAAAGATTAATCAACGATATCGAGAATAAAGCTTTTGATACAGTTCTTGTATATAAGC
TAGACCGCCTTTCACGTAGTGTAAGAGATACTCTTTATCTTGTTAAGGATGTGTTCACAAAAAATAAAAT
AGACTTTATCTCGCTTAATGAAAGTATTGATACTTCTTCTGCTATGGGTAGCTTGTTTCTCACTATTCTT
TCTGCAATTAATGAGTTTGAAAGAGAGAATATAAAAGAACGCATGACTATGGGTAAACTAGGGCGAGCGA
AATCTGGTAAGTCTATGATGTGGACTAAGACAGCTTTTGGGTATTACCACAACAGAAAGACAGGTATATT
AGAAATTGTTCCTTTACAAGCTACAATAGTTGAACAAATATTCACTGATTATTTATCAGGAATATCACTT
ACAAAATTAAGAGATAAACTCAATGAATCTGGACACATCGGTAAAGATATACCGTGGTCTTATCGTACCC
TAAGACAAACACTTGATAATCCAGTTTACTGTGGTTATATCAAATTTAAGGACAGCCTATTTGAAGGTAT
GCACAAACCAATTATCCCTTATGAGACTTATTTAAAAGTTCAAAAAGAGCTAGAAGAAAGACAACAGCAG
ACTTATGAAAGAAATAACAACCCTAGACCTTTCCAAGCTAAATATATGCTGTCAGGGATGGCAAGGTGCG
GTTACTGTGGAGCACCTTTAAAAATTGTTCTTGGCCACAAAAGAAAAGATGGAAGCCGCACTATGAAATA
TCACTGTGCAAATAGATTTCCTCGAAAAACAAAAGGAATTACAGTATATAATGACAATAAAAAGTGTGAT
TCAGGAACTTATGATTTAAGTAATTTAGAAAATACTGTTATTGACAACCTGATTGGATTTCAAGAAAATA
ATGACTCCTTATTGAAAATTATCAATGGCAACAACCAACCTATTCTTGATACTTCGTCATTTAAAAAGCA
AATTTCACAGATCGATAAAAAAATACAAAAGAACTCTGATTTGTACCTAAATGATTTTATCACTATGGAT
GAGTTGAAAGATCGTACTGATTCCCTTCAGGCTGAGAAAAAGCTGCTTAAAGCTAAGATTAGCGAAAATA
AATTTAATGACTCTACTGATGTTTTTGAGTTAGTTAAAACTCAGTTGGGCTCAATTCCGATTAATGAACT
ATCATATGATAATAAAAAGAAAATCGTCAACAACCTTGTATCAAAGGTTGATGTTACTGCTGATAATGTA
GATATCATATTTAAATTCCAACTCGCTACCGGTGCTGCTAAGGACGAAAACTACGCTCTGGCTGCTTAAA
CGCGTGGCATCAAATAAAACGAAAGGCTCAGTCGAAAGACTGGGCCTTTCGTTTTATCTGTTGTTTGTCG
GTGAACGCTCTCCTGAGTAGGACAAATCCGCCGCCCTAGACCTAGGGATATATTCCGCTTCCTCGCTCAC
TGACTCGCTACGCTCGGTCGTTCGACTGCGGCGAGCGGAAATGGCTTACGAACGGGGCGGAGATTTCCTG
GAAGATGCCAGGAAGATACTTAACAGGGAAGTGAGAGGGCCGCGGCAAAGCCGTTTTTCCATAGGCTCCG
CCCCCCTGACAAGCATCACGAAATCTGACGCTCAAATCAGTGG
Features (pLannotate 1.2.2; 14 found; start..end, strand, type, name):
    602..696     -  terminator     lambda t0 terminator: transcription terminator from phage lambda
    717..1376    -  CDS            CmR: chloramphenicol acetyltransferase; cat; confers resistance to chloramphenicol
   1377..1479    -  promoter       cat promoter: promoter of the E. coli cat gene encoding chloramphenicol acetyltransferase
   1516..1543    +  terminator     T7Te terminator: phage T7 early transcription terminator
   1632..1722    -  promoter       cat promoter: promoter of the E. coli cat gene encoding chloramphenicol acetyltransferase
   1752..2375    -  CDS            TetR: tetracycline repressor TetR; tetR from transposon Tn10; TetR binds to the tetracycline operator tetO to inhibit transcription. This inhibition can be relieved by adding tetracycline or doxycycline.
   2394..2449    +  promoter       tetR/tetA promoters: tetR; overlapping promoters for bacterial tetR and tetA
   3636..3663    +  terminator     T7Te terminator: phage T7 early transcription terminator
   3746..4624    -  CDS            araC: L-arabinose regulatory protein; araC
   4651..4935    +  promoter       araBAD promoter: araBAD; promoter of the L-arabinose operon of E. coli; the araC regulatory gene is transcribed in the opposite direction (Guzman et al., 1995)
   6474..6506    +  CDS            ssrA tag: C-terminal peptide that mediates degradation in bacteria through the ClpXP and ClpAP proteases (McGinness et al., 2006) wild-type LAA variant
   6521..6607    +  terminator     rrnB T1 terminator: Escherichia coli rrnB; transcription terminator T1 from the E. coli rrnB gene
   6633..6688    -  rep_origin     RSF ori (fragment): Plasmids containing the RSF 1030 origin of replication can be propagated in E. coli cells that contain additional plasmids with compatible origins.
   6776..488     -  rep_origin     p15A ori (across the origin): Plasmids containing the medium-copy-number p15A origin of replication can be propagated in E. coli cells that contain a second plasmid with the ColE1 origin.
