[The description below was written by a language model from this plasmid's Addgene catalogue record and pLannotate feature annotations shown in this document.]
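Description:
pSecEffector wo TEVp is a 6.8 kb bacterial expression plasmid built on the small pZA backbone for use in E. coli. It replicates from a p15A origin, which is compatible with ColE1-type plasmids and allows it to be combined with other constructs in the same cell. The record lists it as low copy. Selection is by chloramphenicol, through a cat gene with its own promoter and a lambda t0 terminator. The annotation also picks up a short RSF ori fragment next to the p15A origin, which is most likely a homology match, not a second functional origin.

The payload is two independently inducible serine integrases, both amplified from an earlier recombinase plasmid and assembled by Gibson cloning. Bxb1 sits downstream of a tetO-containing promoter (annotated as the tetR/tetA promoter region) and ends at a T7Te terminator. A TetR gene, apparently driven by a second cat promoter copy, is carried on the plasmid itself, so anhydrotetracycline induction works in any E. coli strain without a chromosomal repressor. TP901 is placed under the araBAD promoter with the divergently transcribed araC regulator, giving arabinose-inducible expression. This unit ends with an LAA-type ssrA degradation tag followed by the rrnB T1 terminator, so the tag probably targets TP901 for ClpXP/ClpAP turnover to limit leaky activity. The integrase coding regions themselves were not annotated by the automated feature caller, but the gaps after each promoter match their stated positions.

The name indicates a version of the parent effector plasmid lacking TEV protease. The plasmid supplies chemically triggered recombinases for flipping or switching DNA elements in synthetic gene circuits, developed in the context of a cellular protein delivery system.
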