Addgene plasmid #172892: pSecEffector wo TEVp
Purpose: atc inducible (in any E. coli strain) BxbI and arabinose inducible TP901
Depositing lab: Urartu Seker. Depositing organization: Bilkent University UNAM, Nanotechnology Research Center. Publication: A Self-Actuated Cellular Protein Delivery Machine. Ahan RE, Kirpat BM, Saltepe B, Seker UOS. ACS Synth Biol. 2019 Apr 19;8(4):686-696. doi: 10.1021/acssynbio.9b00062. Epub 2019 Mar 12. PubMed 30811932.
Backbone
  Vector backbone: pZA
  Backbone size w/o insert (bp): 1817
  Total vector size (bp): 6833
  Vector type: Bacterial Expression
Growth in bacteria
  Bacterial resistance: Chloramphenicol, 25 μg/mL
  Growth temperature: 37°C
  Growth strain: DH5alpha
  Copy number: Low Copy
Gene/Insert 1
  Gene/Insert name: Bxb1
  Insert size (bp): 1127
  Promoter: nTETO
  Cloning method: Gibson Cloning
  Sequencing primers: 5′ tccctatcagtgatagaga
Gene/Insert 2
  Gene/Insert name: TP901
  Insert size (bp): 1526
  Promoter: pBAD /AraC
  Cloning method: Gibson Cloning
  Sequencing primers: 5′ ATGCCATAGCATTTTTATCC
Resource information
  A portion of this plasmid was derived from a plasmid made by: Bxb1 and TP901 amplified from Addgene plasmid #44456
Terms and licenses: Academic/Nonprofit Terms; Industry Terms: Not Available to Industry
How to cite: pSecEffector wo TEVp was a gift from Urartu Seker (Addgene plasmid # 172892 ; http://n2t.net/addgene:172892 ; RRID:Addgene_172892)
